Addgene plasmid #143559: TFORF1949
Purpose: Lentiviral vector for overexpressing transcription factor ORFs with unique 24-bp barcodes. Barcodes facilitate identification of transcription factors in pooled screens.
Depositing lab: Feng Zhang. Depositing organization: Broad Institute. Publication: A transcription factor atlas of directed differentiation. Joung J, Ma S, Tay T, Geiger-Schuller KR, Kirchgatterer PC, Verdine VK, Guo B, Arias-Garcia MA, Allen WE, Singh A, Kuksenko O, Abudayyeh OO, Gootenberg JS, Fu Z, Macrae RK, Buenrostro JD, Regev A, Zhang F. Cell. 2023 Jan 5;186(1):209-229.e26. doi: 10.1016/j.cell.2022.11.026. PubMed 36608654.
Backbone
  Vector backbone: pLX_TRC317
  Backbone manufacturer: Broad Institute Genetic Perturbation Platform
  Backbone size w/o insert (bp): 8264
  Vector type: Mammalian Expression, Lentiviral
  Selectable markers: Puromycin
Growth in bacteria
  Bacterial resistance: Ampicillin, 100 μg/mL
  Growth temperature: 37°C
  Growth strain: NEB Stable
  Copy number: High Copy
Gene/Insert
  Gene/Insert name: MIER2
  Species: H. sapiens (human)
  Insert size (bp): 1739
  Entrez Gene: MIER2 (a.k.a. KIAA1193)
  Promoter: EF1a
  Cloning method: Unknown
  Sequencing primers: 5′ GGGTGGAGACTGAAGTTAGGCCAG; 3′ CACATAGCGTAAAAGGAGCAACATAG
Terms and licenses: Academic/Nonprofit Terms; Industry Terms: Not Available to Industry
Depositor comments: NM_017550,ENST00000264819 . The transcription factor ORF portion of this plasmid was synthesized by Genewiz. Please test multiple small colonies in case of plasmid recombination. To make this collection available in a timely manner, a portion of this collection was not fully sequenced by Addgene. If an Addgene verified full plasmid sequence is not available, please contact us prior to placing an order to request the full sequence.
How to cite: TFORF1949 was a gift from Feng Zhang (Addgene plasmid # 143559 ; http://n2t.net/addgene:143559 ; RRID:Addgene_143559)
