[The description below was written by a language model from this plasmid's Addgene catalogue record and pLannotate feature annotations shown in this document.]
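Description:
TFORF1949 is a lentiviral mammalian expression plasmid built on the pLX_TRC317 backbone, carrying the human MIER2 open reading frame (also known as KIAA1193, annotated as a transcriptional repressor) as one member of a barcoded transcription factor ORF collection. In bacteria it is maintained through a high-copy ColE1/pUC-type origin and selected with ampicillin via the β-lactamase gene. An f1 origin and remnants of a lac/lacZα cloning region flanked by T7 and T3 promoters are also present in the backbone. The depositor notes that the plasmid can recombine, which is common for LTR-containing vectors.

The viral portion has a third-generation, self-inactivating layout. An RSV promoter drives a truncated HIV-1 5' LTR, followed by the Ψ packaging signal with a gag fragment, the Rev response element for Rev-dependent export of the genomic RNA, and a cPPT/CTS. The cassette ends in a ΔU3 3' LTR, with an SV40 polyadenylation signal downstream. Within this transfer cassette, an SV40 early promoter/origin region drives puromycin N-acetyltransferase so that transduced cells can be selected. Further downstream, the strong constitutive EF-1α promoter drives MIER2, and a WPRE after the ORF enhances transcript expression. The ORF was made synthetically.

According to the record, each construct in the collection carries a unique 24-bp barcode, though the feature table does not annotate it. It may lie in the short interval between the ORF and the WPRE, where only a small U6-like fragment is called. The barcode allows the overexpressed factor to be identified in pooled overexpression screens, such as those assessing directed differentiation.
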