Features (pLannotate 1.2.2; 31 found; start..end, strand, type, name):
      5..231     +  promoter       RSV promoter: Rous sarcoma virus enhancer/promoter
    232..412     +  LTR            5' LTR (truncated): truncated 5' long terminal repeat (LTR) from HIV-1
    459..584     +  misc_feature   HIV-1 Ψ: packaging signal of human immunodeficiency virus type 1
    568..931     +  CDS            HIV-1 gag (fragment): gag protein from human immunodeficiency virus 1; gag
   1077..1310    +  misc_feature   RRE: The Rev response element (RRE) of HIV-1 allows for Rev-dependent mRNA export from the nucleus to the cytoplasm.
   1687..1713    +  CDS            Rev (fragment): human immunodeficiency virus 1 (HIV-1) Rev protein; rev; enhances nuclear export of unspliced and incompletely spliced viral mRNAs
   1720..1743    +  promoter       SV40 promoter (fragment): SV40 early promoter
   1744..1815    +  promoter       SV40 promoter (fragment): SV40 enhancer and early promoter
   1839..1974    +  rep_origin     SV40 ori: SV40 origin of replication
   2020..2616    +  CDS            PuroR (fragment): puromycin N-acetyltransferase; pac from Streptomyces; confers resistance to puromycin
   2665..2782    +  misc_feature   cPPT/CTS: central polypurine tract and central termination sequence of HIV-1
   2847..2913    +  CDS            small t antigen (fragment): SV40 (simian virus 40) small t antigen
   2920..4098    +  promoter       EF-1α promoter: strong constitutive promoter for human elongation factor EF-1α
   4115..5749    +  CDS            MIER2: MIER2_HUMAN - Also known as KIAA1193. Experimental evidence at protein level: Swiss-Prot protein existence level 1. Transcriptional repressor. From Homo sapiens (Human).
   5765..5818    +  promoter       U6 promoter (fragment): RNA polymerase III promoter for human U6 snRNA
   5860..6448    +  misc_feature   WPRE: woodchuck hepatitis virus posttranscriptional regulatory element
   6499..6518    +  misc_feature   cPPT/CTS (fragment): central polypurine tract and central termination sequence of HIV-1
   6520..6753    +  LTR            3' LTR (ΔU3): self-inactivating 3' long terminal repeat (LTR) from HIV-1
   6831..6952    +  polyA_signal   SV40 poly(A) signal: SV40 polyadenylation signal
   6992..7127    +  rep_origin     SV40 ori: SV40 origin of replication
   7148..7166    -  promoter       T7 promoter: promoter for bacteriophage T7 RNA polymerase
   7174..7329    +  CDS            lacZα (fragment): LacZα fragment of β-galactosidase; lacZ fragment
   7334..7762    +  rep_origin     f1 ori (sequence partly withheld): f1 bacteriophage origin of replication; arrow indicates direction of (+) strand synthesis
   7815..7919    +  promoter       AmpR promoter: bla
   7920..8780    +  CDS            AmpR: β-lactamase; bla; confers resistance to ampicillin, carbenicillin, and related antibiotics
   8951..9539    +  rep_origin     ori: high-copy-number ColE1/pMB1/pBR322/pUC origin of replication
   9722..9814    +  CDS            lacI (fragment): lac repressor; lacI; The lac repressor binds to the lac operator to inhibit transcription in E. coli. This inhibition can be relieved by adding lactose or isopropyl-β-D-thiogalactopyranoside (IPTG).
   9827..9848    +  protein_bind   CAP binding site: CAP binding activates transcription in the presence of cAMP. E. coli catabolite activator protein
   9863..9893    +  promoter       lac promoter: promoter for the E. coli lac operon
   9901..9917    +  protein_bind   lac operator: The lac repressor binds to the lac operator to inhibit transcription in E. coli. This inhibition can be relieved by adding lactose or isopropyl-β-D-thiogalactopyranoside (IPTG). lac repressor encoded by lacI
   9962..9980    +  promoter       T3 promoter: promoter for bacteriophage T3 RNA polymerase
>Addgene plasmid #143559 | TFORF1949 | addgene full sequence | sequence record 400367 | Addgene NGS Result
TTAATGTAGTCTTATGCAATACTCTTGTAGTCTTGCAACATGGTAACGATGAGTTAGCAACATGCCTTAC
AAGGAGAGAAAAAGCACCGTGCATGCCGATTGGTGGAAGTAAGGTGGTACGATCGTGCCTTATTAGGAAG
GCAACAGACGGGTCTGACATGGATTGGACGAACCACTGAATTGCCGCATTGCAGAGATATTGTATTTAAG
TGCCTAGCTCGATACATAAACGGGTCTCTCTGGTTAGACCAGATCTGAGCCTGGGAGCTCTCTGGCTAAC
TAGGGAACCCACTGCTTAAGCCTCAATAAAGCTTGCCTTGAGTGCTTCAAGTAGTGTGTGCCCGTCTGTT
GTGTGACTCTGGTAACTAGAGATCCCTCAGACCCTTTTAGTCAGTGTGGAAAATCTCTAGCAGTGGCGCC
CGAACAGGGACTTGAAAGCGAAAGGGAAACCAGAGGAGCTCTCTCGACGCAGGACTCGGCTTGCTGAAGC
GCGCACGGCAAGAGGCGAGGGGCGGCGACTGGTGAGTACGCCAAAAATTTTGACTAGCGGAGGCTAGAAG
GAGAGAGATGGGTGCGAGAGCGTCAGTATTAAGCGGGGGAGAATTAGATCGCGATGGGAAAAAATTCGGT
TAAGGCCAGGGGGAAAGAAAAAATATAAATTAAAACATATAGTATGGGCAAGCAGGGAGCTAGAACGATT
CGCAGTTAATCCTGGCCTGTTAGAAACATCAGAAGGCTGTAGACAAATACTGGGACAGCTACAACCATCC
CTTCAGACAGGATCAGAAGAACTTAGATCATTATATAATACAGTAGCAACCCTCTATTGTGTGCATCAAA
GGATAGAGATAAAAGACACCAAGGAAGCTTTAGACAAGATAGAGGAAGAGCAAAACAAAAGTAAGACCAC
CGCACAGCAAGCGGCCGCTGATCTTCAGACCTGGAGGAGGAGATATGAGGGACAATTGGAGAAGTGAATT
ATATAAATATAAAGTAGTAAAAATTGAACCATTAGGAGTAGCACCCACCAAGGCAAAGAGAAGAGTGGTG
CAGAGAGAAAAAAGAGCAGTGGGAATAGGAGCTTTGTTCCTTGGGTTCTTGGGAGCAGCAGGAAGCACTA
TGGGCGCAGCGTCAATGACGCTGACGGTACAGGCCAGACAATTATTGTCTGGTATAGTGCAGCAGCAGAA
CAATTTGCTGAGGGCTATTGAGGCGCAACAGCATCTGTTGCAACTCACAGTCTGGGGCATCAAGCAGCTC
CAGGCAAGAATCCTGGCTGTGGAAAGATACCTAAAGGATCAACAGCTCCTGGGGATTTGGGGTTGCTCTG
GAAAACTCATTTGCACCACTGCTGTGCCTTGGAATGCTAGTTGGAGTAATAAATCTCTGGAACAGATTTG
GAATCACACGACCTGGATGGAGTGGGACAGAGAAATTAACAATTACACAAGCTTAATACACTCCTTAATT
GAAGAATCGCAAAACCAGCAAGAAAAGAATGAACAAGAATTATTGGAATTAGATAAATGGGCAAGTTTGT
GGAATTGGTTTAACATAACAAATTGGCTGTGGTATATAAAATTATTCATAATGATAGTAGGAGGCTTGGT
AGGTTTAAGAATAGTTTTTGCTGTACTTTCTATAGTGAATAGAGTTAGGCAGGGATATTCACCATTATCG
TTTCAGACCCACCTCCCAACCCCGAGGGGACCCATGCATTGCATCTCAATTAGTCAGCAACCAGGTGTGG
AAAGTCCCCAGGCTCCCCAGCAGGCAGAAGTATGCAAAGCATGCGTCTCAATTAGTCAGCAACCATAGTC
CCGCCCCTAACTCCGCCCATCCCGCCCCTAACTCCGCCCAGTTCCGCCCATTCTCCGCCCCATGGCTGAC
TAATTTTTTTTATTTATGCAGAGGCCGAGGCCGCCTCGGCCTCTGAGCTATTCCAGAAGTAGTGAGGAGG
CTTTTTTGGAGGCCTAGGCTTTTGCAAAAAGCTTTCTAGAGGTACCACCGGAGCTTACCATGACCGAGTA
CAAGCCCACGGTGCGCCTCGCCACCCGCGACGACGTCCCCAGGGCCGTACGCACCCTCGCCGCCGCGTTC
GCCGACTACCCCGCCACGCGCCACACCGTCGATCCGGACCGCCACATCGAGCGGGTCACCGAGCTGCAAG
AACTCTTCCTCACGCGCGTCGGGCTCGACATCGGCAAGGTGTGGGTCGCGGACGACGGCGCCGCCGTGGC
GGTCTGGACCACGCCGGAGAGCGTCGAAGCGGGGGCGGTGTTCGCCGAGATCGGCCCGCGCATGGCCGAG
TTGAGCGGTTCCCGGCTGGCCGCGCAGCAACAGATGGAAGGCCTCCTGGCGCCGCACCGGCCCAAGGAGC
CCGCGTGGTTCCTGGCCACCGTCGGCGTCTCGCCCGACCACCAGGGCAAGGGTCTGGGCAGCGCCGTCGT
GCTCCCCGGAGTGGAGGCGGCCGAGCGCGCCGGGGTGCCCGCCTTCCTGGAGACCTCCGCGCCCCGCAAC
CTCCCCTTCTACGAGCGGCTCGGCTTCACCGTCACCGCCGACGTCGAGGTGCCCGAAGGACCGCGCACCT
GGTGCATGACCCGCAAGCCCGGTGCCAGTTAACGAATTCTAGATCTTGAGACAAATGGCAGTATTCATCC
ACAATTTTAAAAGAAAAGGGGGGATTGGGGGGTACAGTGCAGGGGAAAGAATAGTAGACATAATAGCAAC
AGACATACAAACTAAAGAATTACAAAAACAAATTACAAAAATTCAAAATTTTCGGGTTTATTACAGGGAC
AGCAGAGATCCACTTTGGCGCCGGCTCGAGGCCTGCAGGTGCAAAGATGGATAAAGTTTTAAACAGAGAG
GAATCTTTGCAGCTAATGGACCTTCTAGGTCTTGAAAGGAGTGGGAATTGGCTCCGGTGCCCGTCAGTGG
GCAGAGCGCACATCGCCCACAGTCCCCGAGAAGTTGGGGGGAGGGGTCGGCAATTGAACCGGTGCCTAGA
GAAGGTGGCGCGGGGTAAACTGGGAAAGTGATGTCGTGTACTGGCTCCGCCTTTTTCCCGAGGGTGGGGG
AGAACCGTATATAAGTGCAGTAGTCGCCGTGAACGTTCTTTTTCGCAACGGGTTTGCCGCCAGAACACAG
GTAAGTGCCGTGTGTGGTTCCCGCGGGCCTGGCCTCTTTACGGGTTATGGCCCTTGCGTGCCTTGAATTA
CTTCCACCTGGCTGCAGTACGTGATTCTTGATCCCGAGCTTCGGGTTGGAAGTGGGTGGGAGAGTTCGAG
GCCTTGCGCTTAAGGAGCCCCTTCGCCTCGTGCTTGAGTTGAGGCCTGGCCTGGGCGCTGGGGCCGCCGC
GTGCGAATCTGGTGGCACCTTCGCGCCTGTCTCGCTGCTTTCGATAAGTCTCTAGCCATTTAAAATTTTT
GATGACCTGCTGCGACGCTTTTTTTCTGGCAAGATAGTCTTGTAAATGCGGGCCAAGATCTGCACACTGG
TATTTCGGTTTTTGGGGCCGCGGGCGGCGACGGGGCCCGTGCGTCCCAGCGCACATGTTCGGCGAGGCGG
GGCCTGCGAGCGCGGCCACCGAGAATCGGACGGGGGTAGTCTCAAGCTGGCCGGCCTGCTCTGGTGCCTG
GCCTCGCGCCGCCGTGTATCGCCCCGCCCTGGGCGGCAAGGCTGGCCCGGTCGGCACCAGTTGCGTGAGC
GGAAAGATGGCCGCTTCCCGGCCCTGCTGCAGGGAGCTCAAAATGGAGGACGCGGCGCTCGGGAGAGCGG
GCGGGTGAGTCACCCACACAAAGGAAAAGGGCCTTTCCGTCCTCAGCCGTCGCTTCATGTGACTCCACGG
AGTACCGGGCGCCGTCCAGGCACCTCGATTAGTTCTCGAGCTTTTGGAGTACGTCGTCTTTAGGTTGGGG
GGAGGGGTTTTATGCGATGGAGTTTCCCCACACTGAGTGGGTGGAGACTGAAGTTAGGCCAGCTTGGCAC
TTGATGTAATTCTCCTTGGAATTTGCCCTTTTTGAGTTTGGATCTTGGTTCATTCTCAAGCCTCAGACAG
TGGTTCAAAGTTTTTTTCTTCCATTTCAGGTGTCGTGAGGCTAGCACCGCCACCATGGCGGAGGCCTCCT
CGCTGGGGAGGCAGAGTCCTCGCGTGGTCTCCTGCCTCGAGCACAGCCTGTGCCCAGGGGAGCCGGGCTT
GCAGACAACAGCAGTGGTGTCCATGGGCTCTGGAGACCATCAGTTCAACCTCGCAGAGATCCTGTCACAG
AACTACAGTGTTAGGGGGGAGTGCGAGGAGGCCTCGAGGTGCCCAGACAAGCCCAAGGAGGAGCTGGAGA
AGGACTTCATCTCCCAGAGCAACGACATGCCCTTTGATGAGCTGCTTGCGCTCTATGGCTACGAGGCGTC
AGACCCCATTTCAGACCGGGAGAGTGAGGGTGGTGACGTGGCCCCGAACCTCCCAGACATGACCCTGGAC
AAAGAACAAATAGCGAAGGATTTGCTTTCAGGGGAAGAAGAGGAAGAGACGCAATCATCTGCTGACGACC
TCACCCCGTCCGTGACCTCCCACGAGGCCTCCGACCTCTTCCCTAACCGGAGTGGATCTCGTTTCCTGGC
TGATGAAGACAGAGAGCCTGGCTCTTCTGCCTCCTCCGACACCGAGGAGGACTCTCTTCCTGCCAACAAA
TGTAAGAAGGAGATCATGGTGGGACCTCAGTTCCAAGCTGACCTCAGCAACCTGCACTTGAACCGGCACT
GTGAGAAGATCTACGAGAACGAAGACCAGCTGCTCTGGGACCCCAGCGTCCTCCCTGAGAGGGAGGTGGA
GGAGTTCCTGTACAGGGCGGTGAAGCGGCGTTGGCACGAGATGGCCGGGCCTCAGCTCCCAGAGGGAGAA
GCCGTGAAAGACAGTGAGCAGGCGCTGTACGAGTTGGTGAAATGCAACTTCAATGTGGAGGAGGCCCTGC
GAAGGCTGCGGTTCAACGTGAAGGTGATCCGAGATGGGCTCTGTGCTTGGAGTGAAGAGGAGTGCAGGAA
CTTTGAGCACGGCTTCCGTGTGCATGGAAAGAACTTTCACCTGATCCAGGCCAACAAGGTGCGCACACGG
TCAGTGGGCGAGTGTGTCGAGTACTACTACCTGTGGAAGAAGTCGGAGCGCTACGACTACTTCGCCCAGC
AGACGCGGCTGGGCCGGAGGAAGTACGTCCCGTCCGGAACCACGGACGCAGACCAGGACCTGGATGGCAG
CGACCCCGATGGCCCCGGCCGTCCGCGCCCGGAGCAAGACACCCTGACTGGGATGCGCACAGATCCACTG
AGCGTGGATGGCACGGCCGGTGGTCTCGATGAGCCCGGAGTGGCCTCTGATGGACTCCCGTCCTCGGAGC
CAGGGCCGTGTTCCTTCCAGCAGCTGGATGAGTCCCCCGCTGTACCCCTGTCCCATCGGCCCCCAGCCCT
GGCCGACCCAGCCTCATACCAGCCAGCTGTCACTGCTCCGGAGCCAGACGCCAGCCCAAGGCTGGCCGTG
GACTTCGCCCTGCCCAAGGAGCTGCCCCTCATCTCCAGCCATGTGGACCTCAGCGGGGATCCGGAGGAGA
CTGTGGCCCCAGCACAGGTGGCTTTGTCGGTCACCGAGTTTGGACTCATCGGCATTGGGGACGTGAACCC
CTTCCTGGCCGCCCACCCCACGTGCCCGGCCCCCGGGCTACACTCGGAGCCCCTGTCACACTGTAACGTG
ATGACCTGCTAGTAATGAACTAGTCCGTAACTTGAAAGTATTTCGATTTCTTGGCTTTATATATCTTGTG
GAAAGGACGAATAAGAGACGACGGTGCCATATATACGCGTTAAGTCGACAATCAACCTCTGGATTACAAA
ATTTGTGAAAGATTGACTGGTATTCTTAACTATGTTGCTCCTTTTACGCTATGTGGATACGCTGCTTTAA
TGCCTTTGTATCATGCTATTGCTTCCCGTATGGCTTTCATTTTCTCCTCCTTGTATAAATCCTGGTTGCT
GTCTCTTTATGAGGAGTTGTGGCCCGTTGTCAGGCAACGTGGCGTGGTGTGCACTGTGTTTGCTGACGCA
ACCCCCACTGGTTGGGGCATTGCCACCACCTGTCAGCTCCTTTCCGGGACTTTCGCTTTCCCCCTCCCTA
TTGCCACGGCGGAACTCATCGCCGCCTGCCTTGCCCGCTGCTGGACAGGGGCTCGGCTGTTGGGCACTGA
CAATTCCGTGGTGTTGTCGGGGAAATCATCGTCCTTTCCTTGGCTGCTCGCCTGTGTTGCCACCTGGATT
CTGCGCGGGACGTCCTTCTGCTACGTCCCTTCGGCCCTCAATCCAGCGGACCTTCCTTCCCGCGGCCTGC
TGCCGGCTCTGCGGCCTCTTCCGCGTCTTCGCCTTCGCCCTCAGACGAGTCGGATCTCCCTTTGGGCCGC
CTCCCCGCGTCGACTTTAAGACCAATGACTTACAAGGCAGCTGTAGATCTTAGCCACTTTTTAAAAGAAA
AGGGGGGACTGGAAGGGCTAATTCACTCCCAACGAAGACAAGATCTGCTTTTTGCTTGTACTGGGTCTCT
CTGGTTAGACCAGATCTGAGCCTGGGAGCTCTCTGGCTAACTAGGGAACCCACTGCTTAAGCCTCAATAA
AGCTTGCCTTGAGTGCTTCAAGTAGTGTGTGCCCGTCTGTTGTGTGACTCTGGTAACTAGAGATCCCTCA
GACCCTTTTAGTCAGTGTGGAAAATCTCTAGCAGTACGTATAGTAGTTCATGTCATCTTATTATTCAGTA
TTTATAACTTGCAAAGAAATGAATATCAGAGAGTGAGAGGAACTTGTTTATTGCAGCTTATAATGGTTAC
AAATAAAGCAATAGCATCACAAATTTCACAAATAAAGCATTTTTTTCACTGCATTCTAGTTGTGGTTTGT
CCAAACTCATCAATGTATCTTATCATGTCTGGCTCTAGCTATCCCGCCCCTAACTCCGCCCATCCCGCCC
CTAACTCCGCCCAGTTCCGCCCATTCTCCGCCCCATGGCTGACTAATTTTTTTTATTTATGCAGAGGCCG
AGGCCGCCTCGGCCTCTGAGCTATTCCAGAAGTAGTGAGGAGGCTTTTTTGGAGGCCTAGGGACGTACCC
AATTCGCCCTATAGTGAGTCGTATTACGCGCGCTCACTGGCCGTCGTTTTACAACGTCGTGACTGGGAAA
ACCCTGGCGTTACCCAACTTAATCGCCTTGCAGCACATCCCCCTTTCGCCAGCTGGCGTAATAGCGAAGA
GGCCCGCACCGATCGCCCTTCCCAACAGTTGCGCAGCCTGAATGGCGAATGGG
[124 nt withheld, positions 7334-7457]
C
[91 nt withheld, positions 7459-7549]
A
[49 nt withheld, positions 7551-7599]
CCTTTGACGTTGGAGTCCACGTTCTTT
[37 nt withheld, positions 7627-7663]
ACCCTATCTCGGTCTATTCTTTTGATTTATAAGGGATTTTGCCGATTTCGGCCTATTGGTTAAAAAATGA
GCTGATTTAACAAAAATTTAACGCGAATTTTAACAAAATATTAACGCTTACAATTTAGGTGGCACTTTTC
GGGGAAATGTGCGCGGAACCCCTATTTGTTTATTTTTCTAAATACATTCAAATATGTATCCGCTCATGAG
ACAATAACCCTGATAAATGCTTCAATAATATTGAAAAAGGAAGAGTATGAGTATTCAACATTTCCGTGTC
GCCCTTATTCCCTTTTTTGCGGCATTTTGCCTTCCTGTTTTTGCTCACCCAGAAACGCTGGTGAAAGTAA
AAGATGCTGAAGATCAGTTGGGTGCACGAGTGGGTTACATCGAACTGGATCTCAACAGCGGTAAGATCCT
TGAGAGTTTTCGCCCCGAAGAACGTTTTCCAATGATGAGCACTTTTAAAGTTCTGCTATGTGGCGCGGTA
TTATCCCGTATTGACGCCGGGCAAGAGCAACTCGGTCGCCGCATACACTATTCTCAGAATGACTTGGTTG
AGTACTCACCAGTCACAGAAAAGCATCTTACGGATGGCATGACAGTAAGAGAATTATGCAGTGCTGCCAT
AACCATGAGTGATAACACTGCGGCCAACTTACTTCTGACAACGATCGGAGGACCGAAGGAGCTAACCGCT
TTTTTGCACAACATGGGGGATCATGTAACTCGCCTTGATCGTTGGGAACCGGAGCTGAATGAAGCCATAC
CAAACGACGAGCGTGACACCACGATGCCTGTAGCAATGGCAACAACGTTGCGCAAACTATTAACTGGCGA
ACTACTTACTCTAGCTTCCCGGCAACAATTAATAGACTGGATGGAGGCGGATAAAGTTGCAGGACCACTT
CTGCGCTCGGCCCTTCCGGCTGGCTGGTTTATTGCTGATAAATCTGGAGCCGGTGAGCGTGGGTCTCGCG
GTATCATTGCAGCACTGGGGCCAGATGGTAAGCCCTCCCGTATCGTAGTTATCTACACGACGGGGAGTCA
GGCAACTATGGATGAACGAAATAGACAGATCGCTGAGATAGGTGCCTCACTGATTAAGCATTGGTAACTG
TCAGACCAAGTTTACTCATATATACTTTAGATTGATTTAAAACTTCATTTTTAATTTAAAAGGATCTAGG
TGAAGATCCTTTTTGATAATCTCATGACCAAAATCCCTTAACGTGAGTTTTCGTTCCACTGAGCGTCAGA
CCCCGTAGAAAAGATCAAAGGATCTTCTTGAGATCCTTTTTTTCTGCGCGTAATCTGCTGCTTGCAAACA
AAAAAACCACCGCTACCAGCGGTGGTTTGTTTGCCGGATCAAGAGCTACCAACTCTTTTTCCGAAGGTAA
CTGGCTTCAGCAGAGCGCAGATACCAAATACTGTTCTTCTAGTGTAGCCGTAGTTAGGCCACCACTTCAA
GAACTCTGTAGCACCGCCTACATACCTCGCTCTGCTAATCCTGTTACCAGTGGCTGCTGCCAGTGGCGAT
AAGTCGTGTCTTACCGGGTTGGACTCAAGACGATAGTTACCGGATAAGGCGCAGCGGTCGGGCTGAACGG
GGGGTTCGTGCACACAGCCCAGCTTGGAGCGAACGACCTACACCGAACTGAGATACCTACAGCGTGAGCT
ATGAGAAAGCGCCACGCTTCCCGAAGGGAGAAAGGCGGACAGGTATCCGGTAAGCGGCAGGGTCGGAACA
GGAGAGCGCACGAGGGAGCTTCCAGGGGGAAACGCCTGGTATCTTTATAGTCCTGTCGGGTTTCGCCACC
TCTGACTTGAGCGTCGATTTTTGTGATGCTCGTCAGGGGGGCGGAGCCTATGGAAAAACGCCAGCAACGC
GGCCTTTTTACGGTTCCTGGCCTTTTGCTGGCCTTTTGCTCACATGTTCTTTCCTGCGTTATCCCCTGAT
TCTGTGGATAACCGTATTACCGCCTTTGAGTGAGCTGATACCGCTCGCCGCAGCCGAACGACCGAGCGCA
GCGAGTCAGTGAGCGAGGAAGCGGAAGAGCGCCCAATACGCAAACCGCCTCTCCCCGCGCGTTGGCCGAT
TCATTAATGCAGCTGGCACGACAGGTTTCCCGACTGGAAAGCGGGCAGTGAGCGCAACGCAATTAATGTG
AGTTAGCTCACTCATTAGGCACCCCAGGCTTTACACTTTATGCTTCCGGCTCGTATGTTGTGTGGAATTG
TGAGCGGATAACAATTTCACACAGGAAACAGCTATGACCATGATTACGCCAAGCGCGCAATTAACCCTCA
CTAAAGGGAACAAAAGCTGGAGCTGCAAGC
