>Addgene plasmid #143559 | TFORF1949 | depositor partial sequence | sequence record 282807 | Insert
ACCGCCACCATGGCGGAGGCCTCCTCGCTGGGGAGGCAGAGTCCTCGCGTGGTCTCCTGCCTCGAGCACA
GCCTGTGCCCAGGGGAGCCGGGCTTGCAGACAACAGCAGTGGTGTCCATGGGCTCTGGAGACCATCAGTT
CAACCTCGCAGAGATCCTGTCACAGAACTACAGTGTTAGGGGGGAGTGCGAGGAGGCCTCGAGGTGCCCA
GACAAGCCCAAGGAGGAGCTGGAGAAGGACTTCATCTCCCAGAGCAACGACATGCCCTTTGATGAGCTGC
TTGCGCTCTATGGCTACGAGGCGTCAGACCCCATTTCAGACCGGGAGAGTGAGGGTGGTGACGTGGCCCC
GAACCTCCCAGACATGACCCTGGACAAAGAACAAATAGCGAAGGATTTGCTTTCAGGGGAAGAAGAGGAA
GAGACGCAATCATCTGCTGACGACCTCACCCCGTCCGTGACCTCCCACGAGGCCTCCGACCTCTTCCCTA
ACCGGAGTGGATCTCGTTTCCTGGCTGATGAAGACAGAGAGCCTGGCTCTTCTGCCTCCTCCGACACCGA
GGAGGACTCTCTTCCTGCCAACAAATGTAAGAAGGAGATCATGGTGGGACCTCAGTTCCAAGCTGACCTC
AGCAACCTGCACTTGAACCGGCACTGTGAGAAGATCTACGAGAACGAAGACCAGCTGCTCTGGGACCCCA
GCGTCCTCCCTGAGAGGGAGGTGGAGGAGTTCCTGTACAGGGCGGTGAAGCGGCGTTGGCACGAGATGGC
CGGGCCTCAGCTCCCAGAGGGAGAAGCCGTGAAAGACAGTGAGCAGGCGCTGTACGAGTTGGTGAAATGC
AACTTCAATGTGGAGGAGGCCCTGCGAAGGCTGCGGTTCAACGTGAAGGTGATCCGAGATGGGCTCTGTG
CTTGGAGTGAAGAGGAGTGCAGGAACTTTGAGCACGGCTTCCGTGTGCATGGAAAGAACTTTCACCTGAT
CCAGGCCAACAAGGTGCGCACACGGTCAGTGGGCGAGTGTGTCGAGTACTACTACCTGTGGAAGAAGTCG
GAGCGCTACGACTACTTCGCCCAGCAGACGCGGCTGGGCCGGAGGAAGTACGTCCCGTCCGGAACCACGG
ACGCAGACCAGGACCTGGATGGCAGCGACCCCGATGGCCCCGGCCGTCCGCGCCCGGAGCAAGACACCCT
GACTGGGATGCGCACAGATCCACTGAGCGTGGATGGCACGGCCGGTGGTCTCGATGAGCCCGGAGTGGCC
TCTGATGGACTCCCGTCCTCGGAGCCAGGGCCGTGTTCCTTCCAGCAGCTGGATGAGTCCCCCGCTGTAC
CCCTGTCCCATCGGCCCCCAGCCCTGGCCGACCCAGCCTCATACCAGCCAGCTGTCACTGCTCCGGAGCC
AGACGCCAGCCCAAGGCTGGCCGTGGACTTCGCCCTGCCCAAGGAGCTGCCCCTCATCTCCAGCCATGTG
GACCTCAGCGGGGATCCGGAGGAGACTGTGGCCCCAGCACAGGTGGCTTTGTCGGTCACCGAGTTTGGAC
TCATCGGCATTGGGGACGTGAACCCCTTCCTGGCCGCCCACCCCACGTGCCCGGCCCCCGGGCTACACTC
GGAGCCCCTGTCACACTGTAACGTGATGACCTGCTAGTAATGAACTAGTCCGTAACTTGAAAGTATTTCG
ATTTCTTGGCTTTATATATCTTGTGGAAAGGACGAATAAGAGACGACGGTGCCATATAT
