>Addgene plasmid #143559 | TFORF1949 | depositor partial sequence | sequence record 282808 | Barcode
ATAAGAGACGACGGTGCCATATAT
